>Addgene plasmid #158375 | MAC-SARS-CoV-2 Orf7a | addgene full sequence | sequence record 309545 | Addgene NGS Result
GACATTGATTATTGACTAGTTATTAATAGTAATCAATTACGGGGTCATTAGTTCATAGCCCATATATGGA
GTTCCGCGTTACATAACTTACGGTAAATGGCCCGCCTGGCTGACCGCCCAACGACCCCCGCCCATTGACG
TCAATAATGACGTATGTTCCCATAGTAACGCCAATAGGGACTTTCCATTGACGTCAATGGGTGGAGTATT
TACGGTAAACTGCCCACTTGGCAGTACATCAAGTGTATCATATGCCAAGTACGCCCCCTATTGACGTCAA
TGACGGTAAATGGCCCGCCTGGCATTATGCCCAGTACATGACCTTATGGGACTTTCCTACTTGGCAGTAC
ATCTACGTATTAGTCATCGCTATTACCATGGTGATGCGGTTTTGGCAGTACATCAATGGGCGTGGATAGC
GGTTTGACTCACGGGGATTTCCAAGTCTCCACCCCATTGACGTCAATGGGAGTTTGTTTTGGCACCAAAA
TCAACGGGACTTTCCAAAATGTCGTAACAACTCCGCCCCATTGACGCAAATGGGCGGTAGGCGTGTACGG
TGGGAGGTCTATATAAGCAGAGCTCTCCCTATCAGTGATAGAGATCTCCCTATCAGTGATAGAGATCGTC
GACGAGCTCGTTTAGTGAACCGTCAGATCGCCTGGAGACGCCATCCACGCTGTTTTGACCTCCATAGAAG
ACACCGGGACCGATCCAGCCTCCGGACTCTAGCGTTTAAACTTAAGCTTGGTACCGAGCTCGGATCCACT
AGTCCAGTGTGGTGGAATTCTGCAGATATCAACAAGTTTGTACAAAAAAGCAGGCTCCACCATGAAGATC
ATTTTGTTTCTGGCCCTCATAACCCTGGCTACATGCGAACTGTATCATTACCAGGAATGTGTCCGGGGGA
CAACCGTACTGCTGAAAGAGCCCTGTAGCAGCGGCACTTATGAAGGTAATTCCCCCTTCCACCCTCTTGC
AGACAACAAGTTCGCCTTGACGTGTTTTAGTACCCAGTTCGCTTTTGCATGCCCCGATGGTGTTAAACAC
GTGTACCAGCTCAGGGCTCGATCTGTGTCCCCCAAACTGTTCATACGACAAGAGGAGGTGCAAGAGTTGT
ATAGCCCAATTTTCCTTATTGTAGCCGCCATAGTCTTTATCACATTGTGCTTTACACTGAAAAGAAAGAC
TGAGGACCCAGCTTTCTTGTACAAAGTGGTTGATATCAAGGCCGCCGACATCACCAGCCTGTACAAGAAA
GTGGGGTGGAGCCATCCCCAGTTCGAGAAGGGCGGAGGATCTGGCGGCGGAAGCGGCGGAGGAAGCTGGT
CCCACCCTCAGTTTGAGAAAGGCACCGAGCTGGGCAGCACCATGGCCAGCTACCCCTACGACGTGCCCGA
CTACGCCAAGGACAACACCGTGCCCCTGAAGCTGATCGCCCTGCTGGCCAACGGCGAGTTCCACTCTGGC
GAGCAGCTGGGCGAGACACTGGGCATGAGCAGAGCCGCCATCAACAAGCACATCCAGACCCTGCGGGACT
GGGGCGTGGACGTGTTCACAGTGCCCGGCAAGGGCTACAGCCTGCCCGAGCCCATCCAGCTGCTGAACGC
CAAGCAGATCCTGGGCCAGCTGGATGGCGGATCTGTGGCCGTGCTGCCCGTGATCGACAGCACCAACCAG
TATCTGCTCGACCGGATCGGCGAGCTGAAGTCCGGCGACGCCTGTATCGCCGAGTACCAGCAGGCCGGCA
GAGGCGGCAGGGGCAGAAAGTGGTTCAGCCCCTTCGGCGCCAACCTGTACCTGAGCATGTTCTGGAGACT
GGAACAGGGCCCAGCCGCCGCTATTGGCCTGAGCCTGGTCATCGGCATCGTGATGGCCGAGGTGCTGCGG
AAGCTGGGCGCCGACAAAGTGCGCGTGAAGTGGCCCAACGACCTGTATCTGCAGGACCGGAAGCTGGCCG
GCATCCTGGTGGAACTGACCGGCAAAACAGGCGACGCCGCCCAGATCGTGATCGGCGCTGGCATCAACAT
GGCCATGCGGCGGGTGGAAGAGAGCGTGGTCAACCAGGGCTGGATCACCCTGCAGGAAGCCGGCATCAAC
CTGGACCGGAACACCCTGGCCGCCATGCTGATCAGAGAGCTGAGAGCCGCCCTGGAACTGTTCGAGCAGG
AAGGCCTGGCCCCCTACCTGAGCAGATGGGAGAAGCTGGACAACTTCATCAACCGGCCCGTGAAACTGAT
CATCGGCGACAAAGAGATCTTCGGCATCAGCCGGGGCATCGACAAGCAGGGGGCCCTGCTCCTGGAACAG
GACGGCATCATCAAGCCCTGGATGGGCGGCGAGATCAGCCTGCGGAGCGCCGAGAAGTGATGACTCGAGT
CTAGAGGGCCCGTTTAAACCCGCTGATCAGCCTCGACTGTGCCTTCTAGTTGCCAGCCATCTGTTGTTTG
CCCCTCCCCCGTGCCTTCCTTGACCCTGGAAGGTGCCACTCCCACTGTCCTTTCCTAATAAAATGAGGAA
ATTGCATCGCATTGTCTGAGTAGGTGTCATTCTATTCTGGGGGGTGGGGTGGGGCAGGACAGCAAGGGGG
AGGATTGGGAAGACAATAGCAGGCATGCTGGGGATGCGGTGGGCTCTATGGCTTCTGAGGCGGAAAGAAC
CAGCTGGGGCTCTAGGGGGTATCCCC
[124 nt withheld, positions 2687-2810]
C
[91 nt withheld, positions 2812-2902]
AGGGTGATGGTTCACGTACCTAGAAGTTCCTATTCCGAAGTTCCTATTCTCTAGAAAGTATAGGAACTTC
CTTGGCCAAAAAGCCTGAACTCACCGCGACGTCTGTCGAGAAGTTTCTGATCGAAAAGTTCGACAGCGTC
TCCGACCTGATGCAGCTCTCGGAGGGCGAAGAATCTCGTGCTTTCAGCTTCGATGTAGGAGGGCGTGGAT
ATGTCCTGCGGGTAAATAGCTGCGCCGATGGTTTCTACAAAGATCGTTATGTTTATCGGCACTTTGCATC
GGCCGCGCTCCCGATTCCGGAAGTGCTTGACATTGGGGAATTCAGCGAGAGCCTGACCTATTGCATCTCC
CGCCGTGCACAGGGTGTCACGTTGCAAGACCTGCCTGAAACCGAACTGCCCGCTGTTCTGCAGCCGGTCG
CGGAGGCCATGGATGCGATCGCTGCGGCCGATCTTAGCCAGACGAGCGGGTTCGGCCCATTCGGACCGCA
AGGAATCGGTCAATACACTACATGGCGTGATTTCATATGCGCGATTGCTGATCCCCATGTGTATCACTGG
CAAACTGTGATGGACGACACCGTCAGTGCGTCCGTCGCGCAGGCTCTCGATGAGCTGATGCTTTGGGCCG
AGGACTGCCCCGAAGTCCGGCACCTCGTGCACGCGGATTTCGGCTCCAACAATGTCCTGACGGACAATGG
CCGCATAACAGCGGTCATTGACTGGAGCGAGGCGATGTTCGGGGATTCCCAATACGAGGTCGCCAACATC
TTCTTCTGGAGGCCGTGGTTGGCTTGTATGGAGCAGCAGACGCGCTACTTCGAGCGGAGGCATCCGGAGC
TTGCAGGATCGCCGCGGCTCCGGGCGTATATGCTCCGCATTGGTCTTGACCAACTCTATCAGAGCTTGGT
TGACGGCAATTTCGATGATGCAGCTTGGGCGCAGGGTCGATGCGACGCAATCGTCCGATCCGGAGCCGGG
ACTGTCGGGCGTACACAAATCGCCCGCAGAAGCGCGGCCGTCTGGACCGATGGCTGTGTAGAAGTACTCG
CCGATAGTGGAAACCGACGCCCCAGCACTCGTCCGAGGGCAAAGGAATAGCACGTACTACGAGATTTCGA
TTCCACCGCCGCCTTCTATGAAAGGTTGGGCTTCGGAATCGTTTTCCGGGACGCCGGCTGGATGATCCTC
CAGCGCGGGGATCTCATGCTGGAGTTCTTCGCCCACCCCAACTTGTTTATTGCAGCTTATAATGGTTACA
AATAAAGCAATAGCATCACAAATTTCACAAATAAAGCATTTTTTTCACTGCATTCTAGTTGTGGTTTGTC
CAAACTCATCAATGTATCTTATCATGTCTGTATACCGTCGACCTCTAGCTAGAGCTTGGCGTAATCATGG
TCATAGCTGTTTCCTGTGTGAAATTGTTATCCGCTCACAATTCCACACAACATACGAGCCGGAAGCATAA
AGTGTAAAGCCTGGGGTGCCTAATGAGTGAGCTAACTCACATTAATTGCGTTGCGCTCACTGCCCGCTTT
CCAGTCGGGAAACCTGTCGTGCCAGCTGCATTAATGAATCGGCCAACGCGCGGGGAGAGGCGGTTTGCGT
ATTGGGCGCTCTTCCGCTTCCTCGCTCACTGACTCGCTGCGCTCGGTCGTTCGGCTGCGGCGAGCGGTAT
CAGCTCACTCAAAGGCGGTAATACGGTTATCCACAGAATCAGGGGATAACGCAGGAAAGAACATGTGAGC
AAAAGGCCAGCAAAAGGCCAGGAACCGTAAAAAGGCCGCGTTGCTGGCGTTTTTCCATAGGCTCCGCCCC
CCTGACGAGCATCACAAAAATCGACGCTCAAGTCAGAGGTGGCGAAACCCGACAGGACTATAAAGATACC
AGGCGTTTCCCCCTGGAAGCTCCCTCGTGCGCTCTCCTGTTCCGACCCTGCCGCTTACCGGATACCTGTC
CGCCTTTCTCCCTTCGGGAAGCGTGGCGCTTTCTCATAGCTCACGCTGTAGGTATCTCAGTTCGGTGTAG
GTCGTTCGCTCCAAGCTGGGCTGTGTGCACGAACCCCCCGTTCAGCCCGACCGCTGCGCCTTATCCGGTA
ACTATCGTCTTGAGTCCAACCCGGTAAGACACGACTTATCGCCACTGGCAGCAGCCACTGGTAACAGGAT
TAGCAGAGCGAGGTATGTAGGCGGTGCTACAGAGTTCTTGAAGTGGTGGCCTAACTACGGCTACACTAGA
AGAACAGTATTTGGTATCTGCGCTCTGCTGAAGCCAGTTACCTTCGGAAAAAGAGTTGGTAGCTCTTGAT
CCGGCAAACAAACCACCGCTGGTAGCGGTGGTTTTTTTGTTTGCAAGCAGCAGATTACGCGCAGAAAAAA
AGGATCTCAAGAAGATCCTTTGATCTTTTCTACGGGGTCTGACGCTCAGTGGAACGAAAACTCACGTTAA
GGGATTTTGGTCATGAGATTATCAAAAAGGATCTTCACCTAGATCCTTTTAAATTAAAAATGAAGTTTTA
AATCAATCTAAAGTATATATGAGTAAACTTGGTCTGACAGTTACCAATGCTTAATCAGTGAGGCACCTAT
CTCAGCGATCTGTCTATTTCGTTCATCCATAGTTGCCTGACTCCCCGTCGTGTAGATAACTACGATACGG
GAGGGCTTACCATCTGGCCCCAGTGCTGCAATGATACCGCGAGACCCACGCTCACCGGCTCCAGATTTAT
CAGCAATAAACCAGCCAGCCGGAAGGGCCGAGCGCAGAAGTGGTCCTGCAACTTTATCCGCCTCCATCCA
GTCTATTAATTGTTGCCGGGAAGCTAGAGTAAGTAGTTCGCCAGTTAATAGTTTGCGCAACGTTGTTGCC
ATTGCTACAGGCATCGTGGTGTCACGCTCGTCGTTTGGTATGGCTTCATTCAGCTCCGGTTCCCAACGAT
CAAGGCGAGTTACATGATCCCCCATGTTGTGCAAAAAAGCGGTTAGCTCCTTCGGTCCTCCGATCGTTGT
CAGAAGTAAGTTGGCCGCAGTGTTATCACTCATGGTTATGGCAGCACTGCATAATTCTCTTACTGTCATG
CCATCCGTAAGATGCTTTTCTGTGACTGGTGAGTACTCAACCAAGTCATTCTGAGAATAGTGTATGCGGC
GACCGAGTTGCTCTTGCCCGGCGTCAATACGGGATAATACCGCGCCACATAGCAGAACTTTAAAAGTGCT
CATCATTGGAAAACGTTCTTCGGGGCGAAAACTCTCAAGGATCTTACCGCTGTTGAGATCCAGTTCGATG
TAACCCACTCGTGCACCCAACTGATCTTCAGCATCTTTTACTTTCACCAGCGTTTCTGGGTGAGCAAAAA
CAGGAAGGCAAAATGCCGCAAAAAAGGGAATAAGGGCGACACGGAAATGTTGAATACTCATACTCTTCCT
TTTTCAATATTATTGAAGCATTTATCAGGGTTATTGTCTCATGAGCGGATACATATTTGAATGTATTTAG
AAAAATAAACAAATAGGGGTTCCGCGCACATTTCCCCGAAAAGTGCCACCTGACGTCGACGGATCGGGAG
ATCTCCCGATCCCCTATGGTGCACTCTCAGTACAATCTGCTCTGATGCCGCATAGTTAAGCCAGTATCTG
CTCCCTGCTTGTGTGTTGGAGGTCGCTGAGTAGTGCGCGAGCAAAATTTAAGCTACAACAAGGCAAGGCT
TGACCGACAATTGCATGAAGAATCTGCTTAGGGTTAGGCGTTTTGCGCTGCTTCGCGATGTACGGGCCAG
ATATACGCGTT
Features (pLannotate 1.2.2; 24 found; start..end, strand, type, name):
      1..380     +  enhancer       CMV enhancer: human cytomegalovirus immediate early enhancer
    381..584     +  promoter       CMV promoter: human cytomegalovirus (CMV) immediate early promoter
    586..605     +  promoter       PLtetO-1 promoter (fragment): modified phage lambda PL promoter with tet operator sites (Lutz and Bujard, 1997)
    607..626     +  promoter       PLtetO-1 promoter (fragment): modified phage lambda PL promoter with tet operator sites (Lutz and Bujard, 1997)
    634..667     +  promoter       TRE3GV promoter (fragment): 3rd-generation Tet-responsive promoter that can be activated by binding of Tet-On® 3G, optimized for retroviral and lentiviral vectors
    802..826     +  protein_bind   attB1: mutant version of attB; recombination site for the Gateway® BP reaction BP Clonase™
    832..1194    +  CDS            NS7A_SARS2: Experimental evidence at protein level: Swiss-Prot protein existence level 1. Plays a role as antagonist of host tetherin (BST2), disrupting its antiviral effect. Acts by binding to BST2 thereby interfering with its glycosylation. May suppress small interfering RNA (siRNA). May bind to host ITGAL, thereby playing a role in attachment or modulation of leukocytes. From Severe acute respiratory syndrome coronavirus 2 (2019-nCoV) (SARS-CoV-2).
   1196..1220    -  protein_bind   attB2: mutant version of attB; recombination site for the Gateway® BP reaction BP Clonase™
   1408..2367    +  CDS            birA: BIRA_ECOLI - Also known as bioR, dhbB. Experimental evidence at protein level: Swiss-Prot protein existence level 1. Acts both as a biotin--[acetyl-CoA-carboxylase] ligase and a biotin-operon repressor. In the presence of ATP, BirA activates biotin to form the BirA-biotinyl-5'-adenylate (BirA-bio-5'-AMP or holoBirA) complex. HoloBirA can either transfer the biotinyl moiety to the biotin carboxyl carrier protein (BCCP) subunit of acetyl-CoA carboxylase, or bind to the biotin operator site and inhibit transcription of the operon. From Escherichia coli (strain K12).
   2417..2641    +  polyA_signal   bGH poly(A) signal: bovine growth hormone polyadenylation signal
   2645..2666    +  promoter       SV40 promoter (fragment): SV40 enhancer and early promoter
   2687..2920    +  rep_origin     f1 ori (fragment) (sequence partly withheld): f1 bacteriophage origin of replication; arrow indicates direction of (+) strand synthesis
   2925..2972    +  protein_bind   FRT: FLP-mediated recombination occurs in the 8-bp core sequence TCTAGAAA (Turan and Bode, 2011). FLP recombinase from the Saccharomyces cerevisiae 2μ plasmid
   2980..4002    +  CDS            HygR: aminoglycoside phosphotransferase from E. coli; aph(4)-Ia; confers resistance to hygromycin
   4012..4137    +  CDS            ble (fragment): BLE_KLEPN - Experimental evidence at protein level: Swiss-Prot protein existence level 1. Binding protein with a strong affinity to the bleomycin family of antibiotics. Binds to CL990; an antimitotic-antibiotic compound. From Klebsiella pneumoniae.
   4132..4253    +  polyA_signal   SV40 poly(A) signal: SV40 polyadenylation signal
   4326..4342    -  protein_bind   lac operator: The lac repressor binds to the lac operator to inhibit transcription in E. coli. This inhibition can be relieved by adding lactose or isopropyl-β-D-thiogalactopyranoside (IPTG). lac repressor encoded by lacI
   4350..4380    -  promoter       lac promoter: promoter for the E. coli lac operon
   4395..4416    -  protein_bind   CAP binding site: CAP binding activates transcription in the presence of cAMP. E. coli catabolite activator protein
   4429..4521    -  CDS            lacI (fragment): lac repressor; lacI; The lac repressor binds to the lac operator to inhibit transcription in E. coli. This inhibition can be relieved by adding lactose or isopropyl-β-D-thiogalactopyranoside (IPTG).
   4704..5292    -  rep_origin     ori: high-copy-number ColE1/pMB1/pBR322/pUC origin of replication
   5463..6323    -  CDS            AmpR: β-lactamase; bla; confers resistance to ampicillin, carbenicillin, and related antibiotics
   6324..6428    -  promoter       AmpR promoter: bla
   6487..6539    -  misc_feature   bom (fragment): basis of mobility region from pBR322
