[The description below was written by a language model from this plasmid's Addgene catalogue record and pLannotate feature annotations shown in this document.]
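Description:
MAC-SARS-CoV-2 Orf7a is a mammalian expression plasmid of about 6.7 kb that encodes the SARS-CoV-2 accessory protein ORF7a fused at its C terminus to the MAC-tag. It was made by Gateway cloning into the MAC-tag-C destination backbone, so the ORF7a coding sequence sits between attB1 and attB2 recombination sites. In bacteria it is maintained through a high-copy ColE1/pUC-type origin and selected with ampicillin via the β-lactamase gene. A partial f1 origin and remnants of lac regulatory sequence are also annotated.

Expression is driven by the CMV immediate-early enhancer and promoter. This is followed by short matches to tet-operator-containing promoters, which suggests a tetracycline-regulatable CMV/TetO arrangement, although the record does not state inducibility explicitly. Downstream of attB2, the annotation detects an E. coli BirA biotin ligase coding sequence, which is the proximity-labelling component of the tag. The feature table does not separately annotate any affinity or epitope portions of the MAC-tag. The transcription unit ends with a bGH polyadenylation signal.

An FRT site lies immediately upstream of a hygromycin resistance gene that has an SV40 poly(A) signal but no full promoter of its own. This layout is typical of vectors designed for FLP-mediated integration into a genomic FRT landing site, where hygromycin resistance is gained only after correct recombination.

According to the associated publication title, such constructs serve a combined workflow of proximity labelling and affinity purification coupled to mass spectrometry. Here that workflow would be used to map host proteins that interact with or lie near ORF7a, a viral protein annotated as a tetherin (BST2) antagonist.
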