Addgene plasmid #158375: MAC-SARS-CoV-2 Orf7a
Purpose: MAC-tagged gene expression
Depositing lab: Markku Varjosalo. Depositing organization: University of Helsinki, Institute of Biotechnology. Publication: Combined proximity labeling and affinity purification-mass spectrometry workflow for mapping and visualizing protein interaction networks. Liu X, Salokas K, Weldatsadik RG, Gawriyski L, Varjosalo M. Nat Protoc. 2020 Aug 10. pii: 10.1038/s41596-020-0365-x. doi: 10.1038/s41596-020-0365-x. PubMed 32778839.
Backbone
  Vector backbone: MAC-tag-C (#108077)
  Vector type: Mammalian Expression
Growth in bacteria
  Bacterial resistance: Ampicillin, 100 μg/mL
  Growth temperature: 37°C
  Growth strain: DH5alpha
  Copy number: High Copy
Gene/Insert
  Gene/Insert name: SARS-CoV-2 Orf7a
  Species: Other
  Entrez Gene: ORF7a (a.k.a. GU280_gp07)
  Tag / fusion protein: MAC-tag (C terminal on backbone)
  Cloning method: Gateway Cloning
Terms and licenses: Academic/Nonprofit Terms; Industry Terms
How to cite: MAC-SARS-CoV-2 Orf7a was a gift from Markku Varjosalo (Addgene plasmid # 158375 ; http://n2t.net/addgene:158375 ; RRID:Addgene_158375)
